Addgene plasmid #81440: pDONR223_PPP2R1A_p.S143F
Purpose: Gateway Donor vector containing PPP2R1A , part of the Target Accelerator Plasmid Collection.
Depositing lab: Jesse Boehm & William Hahn & David Root. Depositing organization: Broad Institute. Publication: Systematic Functional Interrogation of Rare Cancer Variants Identifies Oncogenic Alleles. Kim E, Ilic N, Shrestha Y, Zou L, Kamburov A, Zhu C, Yang X, Lubonja R, Tran N, Nguyen C, Lawrence MS, Piccioni F, Bagul M, Doench JG, Chouinard CR, Wu X, Hogstrom L, Natoli T, Tamayo P, Horn H, Corsello SM, Lage K, Root DE, Subramanian A, Golub TR, Getz G, Boehm JS, Hahn WC. Cancer Discov. 2016 Jul;6(7):714-26. doi: 10.1158/2159-8290.CD-16-0160. Epub 2016 May 4. PubMed 27147599.
Backbone
  Vector backbone: pDONR223
  Backbone manufacturer: Invitrogen
  Backbone size w/o insert (bp): 2790
  Vector type: Gateway Entry vector
Growth in bacteria
  Bacterial resistance: Spectinomycin, 50 μg/mL
  Growth temperature: 37°C
  Growth strain: DH5alpha
  Copy number: High Copy
Gene/Insert
  Gene/Insert name: PPP2R1A
  Species: H. sapiens (human)
  Mutation: S143F
  GenBank ID: NM_014225.5
  Entrez Gene: PPP2R1A (a.k.a. HJS2, MRD36, PP2A-Aalpha, PP2AA, PP2AAALPHA, PR65A)
  Promoter: None
  Cloning method: Gateway Cloning
  Sequencing primers: 5′ M13pUC-fwd; 3′ M13-Rev
Terms and licenses: Academic/Nonprofit Terms; Industry Terms: Not Available to Industry
Depositor comments: Open state: NO stop codon immediately follows insert
How to cite: pDONR223_PPP2R1A_p.S143F was a gift from Jesse Boehm & William Hahn & David Root (Addgene plasmid # 81440 ; http://n2t.net/addgene:81440 ; RRID:Addgene_81440)
