[The description below was written by a language model from this plasmid's Addgene catalogue record and pLannotate feature annotations shown in this document.]
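Description:
pDONR223_PPP2R1A_p.S143F is a Gateway entry clone built on the Invitrogen pDONR223 backbone and belongs to the Target Accelerator Plasmid Collection, a set of cancer-associated variant alleles made for systematic functional testing. It is a small (about 4.6 kb in the sequenced record) bacterial plasmid maintained at high copy through a ColE1/pUC-type origin and selected with spectinomycin via the aadA (SmR) aminoglycoside adenylyltransferase gene. That gene sits downstream of a fragment of the class 1 integron Pc promoter and a remnant of a gentamicin resistance gene. Short lacZα and lacI fragments and rrnB T1/T2 terminators are backbone remnants, the terminators serving to insulate the cloning site from read-through transcription.

The payload is the human PPP2R1A open reading frame, encoding the PR65/Aα scaffolding subunit of protein phosphatase 2A that bridges the catalytic subunit and variable regulatory B subunits, carrying the S143F substitution. The ORF is flanked by two attL recombination sites (annotated as attL3 and attL2 by the automated tool), so an LR Clonase reaction can transfer it directionally into any compatible destination vector. The record lists no promoter for the insert, as is normal for an entry clone. A T7 promoter lies just outside the downstream attL site, pointing back toward the insert on the opposite strand, so it would not produce sense transcript. The insert is in the "open" configuration, with no stop codon immediately after the coding sequence, which permits in-frame C-terminal fusions to tags or reporters supplied by the destination vector. Its typical use is as a shuttle source for making expression constructs to compare this variant with wild-type PPP2R1A in functional assays.
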