Features (pLannotate 1.2.2; 12 found; start..end, strand, type, name):
     38..74      -  CDS            lacZα (fragment): LacZα fragment of β-galactosidase; lacZ fragment
     91..186     +  protein_bind   attL3: mutant version of attL; recombination site for the Gateway® LR reaction LR Clonase™
    192..1958    +  CDS            PPP2R1A: 2AAA_HUMAN - Experimental evidence at protein level: Swiss-Prot protein existence level 1. The PR65 subunit of protein phosphatase 2A serves as a scaffolding molecule to coordinate the assembly of the catalytic subunit and a variable regulatory B subunit. Upon interaction with GNA12 promotes dephosphorylation of microtubule associated protein TAU/MAPT (PubMed:15525651). Required for proper chromosome segregation and for centromeric localization of SGO1 in mitosis (PubMed:16580887). From Homo sapiens (Human).
   1961..2059    -  protein_bind   attL2: mutant version of attL; recombination site for the Gateway® LR reaction LR Clonase™
   2077..2095    -  promoter       T7 promoter: promoter for bacteriophage T7 RNA polymerase
   2285..2308    +  promoter       Pc promoter (fragment): intI1 (promoter lies within the coding sequence); class 1 integron promoter
   2484..2540    +  CDS            GmR (fragment): gentamycin acetyltransferase; aacC1; confers resistance to gentamycin
   2547..3338    +  CDS            SmR: aminoglycoside adenylyltransferase (Murphy, 1985); aadA; confers resistance to spectinomycin and streptomycin
   3431..4019    +  rep_origin     ori: high-copy-number ColE1/pMB1/pBR322/pUC origin of replication
   4202..4294    +  CDS            lacI (fragment): lac repressor; lacI; The lac repressor binds to the lac operator to inhibit transcription in E. coli. This inhibition can be relieved by adding lactose or isopropyl-β-D-thiogalactopyranoside (IPTG).
   4349..4376    -  terminator     rrnB T2 terminator: transcription terminator T2 from the E. coli rrnB gene
   4508..4551    +  terminator     rrnB T1 terminator: Escherichia coli rrnB; transcription terminator T1 from the E. coli rrnB gene
>Addgene plasmid #81440 | pDONR223_PPP2R1A_p.S143F | addgene full sequence | sequence record 168285 | Addgene NGS Result
GGCAGTTCCCTACTCTCGCGTTAACGCTAGCATGGATGTTTTCCCAGTCACGACGTTGTAAAACGACGGC
CAGTCTTAAGCTCGGGCCCCAAATAATGATTTTATTTTGACTGATAGTGACCTGTTCGTTGCAACAAATT
GATGAGCAATGCTTTTTTATAATGACAACTTTGTACAAAAAAGTTGGCACCATGGCGGCGGCCGACGGCG
ACGACTCGCTGTACCCCATCGCGGTGCTCATAGACGAACTCCGCAATGAGGACGTTCAGCTTCGCCTCAA
CAGCATCAAGAAGCTGTCCACCATCGCCTTGGCCCTTGGGGTTGAAAGGACCCGAAGTGAGCTTCTGCCT
TTCCTTACAGATACCATCTATGATGAAGATGAGGTCCTCCTGGCCCTGGCAGAACAGCTGGGAACCTTCA
CTACCCTGGTGGGAGGCCCAGAGTACGTGCACTGCCTGCTGCCACCGCTGGAGTCGCTGGCCACAGTGGA
GGAGACAGTGGTGCGGGACAAGGCAGTGGAGTCCTTACGGGCCATCTCACACGAGCACTCGCCCTCTGAC
CTGGAGGCGCACTTTGTGCCGCTAGTGAAGCGGCTGGCGGGCGGCGACTGGTTCACCTTCCGCACCTCGG
CCTGCGGCCTCTTCTCCGTCTGCTACCCCCGAGTGTCCAGTGCTGTGAAGGCGGAACTTCGACAGTACTT
CCGGAACCTGTGCTCAGATGACACCCCCATGGTGCGGCGGGCCGCAGCCTCCAAGCTGGGGGAGTTTGCC
AAGGTGCTGGAGCTGGACAACGTCAAGAGTGAGATCATCCCCATGTTCTCCAACCTGGCCTCTGACGAGC
AGGACTCGGTGCGGCTGCTGGCGGTGGAGGCGTGCGTGAACATCGCCCAGCTTCTGCCCCAGGAGGATCT
GGAGGCCCTGGTGATGCCCACTCTGCGCCAGGCCGCTGAAGACAAGTCCTGGCGCGTCCGCTACATGGTG
GCTGACAAGTTCACAGAGCTCCAGAAAGCAGTGGGGCCTGAGATCACCAAGACAGACCTGGTCCCTGCCT
TCCAGAACCTGATGAAAGACTGTGAGGCCGAGGTGAGGGCCGCAGCCTCCCACAAGGTCAAAGAGTTCTG
TGAAAACCTCTCAGCTGACTGTCGGGAGAATGTGATCATGTCCCAGATCTTGCCCTGCATCAAGGAGCTG
GTGTCCGATGCCAACCAACATGTCAAGTCTGCCCTGGCCTCAGTCATCATGGGTCTCTCTCCCATCTTGG
GCAAAGACAACACCATCGAGCACCTCTTGCCCCTCTTCCTGGCTCAGCTGAAGGATGAGTGCCCTGAGGT
ACGGCTGAACATCATCTCTAACCTGGACTGTGTGAACGAGGTGATTGGCATCCGGCAGCTGTCCCAGTCC
CTGCTCCCTGCCATTGTGGAGCTGGCTGAGGACGCCAAGTGGCGGGTGCGGCTGGCCATCATTGAGTACA
TGCCCCTCCTGGCTGGACAGCTGGGAGTGGAGTTCTTTGATGAGAAACTTAACTCCTTGTGCATGGCCTG
GCTTGTGGATCATGTATATGCCATCCGCGAGGCAGCCACCAGCAACCTGAAGAAGCTAGTGGAAAAGTTT
GGGAAGGAGTGGGCCCATGCCACAATCATCCCCAAGGTCTTGGCCATGTCCGGAGACCCCAACTACCTGC
ACCGCATGACTACGCTCTTCTGCATCAATGTGCTGTCTGAGGTCTGTGGGCAGGACATCACCACCAAGCA
CATGCTACCCACGGTTCTGCGCATGGCTGGGGACCCGGTTGCCAATGTCCGCTTCAATGTGGCCAAGTCT
CTGCAGAAGATAGGGCCCATCCTGGACAACAGCACCTTGCAGAGTGAAGTCAAGCCCATCCTAGAGAAGC
TGACCCAGGACCAGGATGTGGACGTCAAATACTTTGCCCAGGAGGCTCTGACTGTTCTGTCTCTCGCCTG
CCCAACTTTCTTGTACAAAGTTGGCATTATAAGAAAGCATTGCTTATCAATTTGTTGCAACGAACAGGTC
ACTATCAGTCAAAATAAAATCATTATTTGCCATCCAGCTGATATCCCCTATAGTGAGTCGTATTACATGG
TCATAGCTGTTTCCTGGCAGCTCTGGCCCGTGTCTCAAAATCTCTGATGTTACATTGCACAAGATAAAAA
TATATCATCATGCCTCCTCTAGACCAGCCAGGACAGAAATGCCTCGACTTCGCTGCTACCCAAGGTTGCC
GGGTGACGCACACCGTGGAAACGGATGAAGGCACGAACCCAGTGGACATAAGCCTGTTCGGTTCGTAAGC
TGTAATGCAAGTAGCGTATGCGCTCACGCAACTGGTCCAGAACCTTGACCGAACGCAGCGGTGGTAACGG
CGCAGTGGCGGTTTTCATGGCTTGTTATGACTGTTTTTTTGGGGTACAGTCTATGCCTCGGGCATCCAAG
CAGCAAGCGCGTTACGCCGTGGGTCGATGTTTGATGTTATGGAGCAGCAACGATGTTACGCAGCAGGGCA
GTCGCCCTAAAACAAAGTTAAACATTATGAGGGAAGCGGTGATCGCCGAAGTATCGACTCAACTATCAGA
GGTAGTTGGCGTCATCGAGCGCCATCTCGAACCGACGTTGCTGGCCGTACATTTGTACGGCTCCGCAGTG
GATGGCGGCCTGAAGCCACACAGTGATATTGATTTGCTGGTTACGGTGACCGTAAGGCTTGATGAAACAA
CGCGGCGAGCTTTGATCAACGACCTTTTGGAAACTTCGGCTTCCCCTGGAGAGAGCGAGATTCTCCGCGC
TGTAGAAGTCACCATTGTTGTGCACGACGACATCATTCCGTGGCGTTATCCAGCTAAGCGCGAACTGCAA
TTTGGAGAATGGCAGCGCAATGACATTCTTGCAGGTATCTTCGAGCCAGCCACGATCGACATTGATCTGG
CTATCTTGCTGACAAAAGCAAGAGAACATAGCGTTGCCTTGGTAGGTCCAGCGGCGGAGGAACTCTTTGA
TCCGGTTCCTGAACAGGATCTATTTGAGGCGCTAAATGAAACCTTAACGCTATGGAACTCGCCGCCCGAC
TGGGCTGGCGATGAGCGAAATGTAGTGCTTACGTTGTCCCGCATTTGGTACAGCGCAGTAACCGGCAAAA
TCGCGCCGAAGGATGTCGCTGCCGACTGGGCAATGGAGCGCCTGCCGGCCCAGTATCAGCCCGTCATACT
TGAAGCTAGACAGGCTTATCTTGGACAAGAAGAAGATCGCTTGGCCTCGCGCGCAGATCAGTTGGAAGAA
TTTGTCCACTACGTGAAAGGCGAGATCACCAAGGTAGTCGGCAAATAACCCTCGAGCCACCCATGACCAA
AATCCCTTAACGTGAGTTACGCGTCGTTCCACTGAGCGTCAGACCCCGTAGAAAAGATCAAAGGATCTTC
TTGAGATCCTTTTTTTCTGCGCGTAATCTGCTGCTTGCAAACAAAAAAACCACCGCTACCAGCGGTGGTT
TGTTTGCCGGATCAAGAGCTACCAACTCTTTTTCCGAAGGTAACTGGCTTCAGCAGAGCGCAGATACCAA
ATACTGTTCTTCTAGTGTAGCCGTAGTTAGGCCACCACTTCAAGAACTCTGTAGCACCGCCTACATACCT
CGCTCTGCTAATCCTGTTACCAGTGGCTGCTGCCAGTGGCGATAAGTCGTGTCTTACCGGGTTGGACTCA
AGACGATAGTTACCGGATAAGGCGCAGCGGTCGGGCTGAACGGGGGGTTCGTGCACACAGCCCAGCTTGG
AGCGAACGACCTACACCGAACTGAGATACCTACAGCGTGAGCTATGAGAAAGCGCCACGCTTCCCGAAGG
GAGAAAGGCGGACAGGTATCCGGTAAGCGGCAGGGTCGGAACAGGAGAGCGCACGAGGGAGCTTCCAGGG
GGAAACGCCTGGTATCTTTATAGTCCTGTCGGGTTTCGCCACCTCTGACTTGAGCGTCGATTTTTGTGAT
GCTCGTCAGGGGGGCGGAGCCTATGGAAAAACGCCAGCAACGCGGCCTTTTTACGGTTCCTGGCCTTTTG
CTGGCCTTTTGCTCACATGTTCTTTCCTGCGTTATCCCCTGATTCTGTGGATAACCGTATTACCGCCTTT
GAGTGAGCTGATACCGCTCGCCGCAGCCGAACGACCGAGCGCAGCGAGTCAGTGAGCGAGGAAGCGGAAG
AGCGCCCAATACGCAAACCGCCTCTCCCCGCGCGTTGGCCGATTCATTAATGCAGCTGGCACGACAGGTT
TCCCGACTGGAAAGCGGGCAGTGAGCGCAACGCAATTAATACGCGTACCGCTAGCCAGGAAGAGTTTGTA
GAAACGCAAAAAGGCCATCCGTCAGGATGGCCTTCTGCTTAGTTTGATGCCTGGCAGTTTATGGCGGGCG
TCCTGCCCGCCACCCTCCGGGCCGTTGCTTCACAACGTTCAAATCCGCTCCCGGCGGATTTGTCCTACTC
AGGAGAGCGTTCACCGACAAACAACAGATAAAACGAAAGGCCCAGTCTTCCGACTGAGCCTTTCGTTTTA
TTTGATGCCT
