>Addgene plasmid #81440 | pDONR223_PPP2R1A_p.S143F | depositor partial sequence | sequence record 154759 | Insert sequence
ATGGCGGCGGCCGACGGCGACGACTCGCTGTACCCCATCGCGGTGCTCATAGACGAACTCCGCAATGAGG
ACGTTCAGCTTCGCCTCAACAGCATCAAGAAGCTGTCCACCATCGCCTTGGCCCTTGGGGTTGAAAGGAC
CCGAAGTGAGCTTCTGCCTTTCCTTACAGATACCATCTATGATGAAGATGAGGTCCTCCTGGCCCTGGCA
GAACAGCTGGGAACCTTCACTACCCTGGTGGGAGGCCCAGAGTACGTGCACTGCCTGCTGCCACCGCTGG
AGTCGCTGGCCACAGTGGAGGAGACAGTGGTGCGGGACAAGGCAGTGGAGTCCTTACGGGCCATCTCACA
CGAGCACTCGCCCTCTGACCTGGAGGCGCACTTTGTGCCGCTAGTGAAGCGGCTGGCGGGCGGCGACTGG
TTCACCTTCCGCACCTCGGCCTGCGGCCTCTTCTCCGTCTGCTACCCCCGAGTGTCCAGTGCTGTGAAGG
CGGAACTTCGACAGTACTTCCGGAACCTGTGCTCAGATGACACCCCCATGGTGCGGCGGGCCGCAGCCTC
CAAGCTGGGGGAGTTTGCCAAGGTGCTGGAGCTGGACAACGTCAAGAGTGAGATCATCCCCATGTTCTCC
AACCTGGGCCTCTGACGAGCAGGACTCGGTGCGGCTGCTGGCGGTGGAGGCGTGCGTGAACATCGCCCAG
CTTCTGCCCCAGGAGGATCTGGAGGCCCTGGTGATGCCCACTCTGCGCCAGGCCGCTGAAGACAAGTCCT
GGCGCGTCCGCTACATGGTGGCTGACAAGTTCACAGAGCTCCAGAAAGCAGTGGGGCCTGAGATCACCAA
GACAGACCTGGTCCCTGCCTTCCAGAACCTGATGAAAGACTGTGAGGCCGAGGTGAGGGCCGCAGCCTCC
CACAAGGTCAAAGAGTTCTGTGAAAACCTCTCAGCTGACTGTCGGGAGAATGTGATCATGTCCCAGATCT
TGCCCTGCATCAAGGAGCTGGTGTCCGATGCCAACCAACATGTCAAGTCTGCCCTGGCCTCAGTCATCAT
GGGTCTCTCTCCCATCTTGGGCAAAGACAACACCATCGAGCACCTCTTGCCCCTCTTCCTGGCTCAGCTG
AAGGATGAGTGCCCTGAGGTACGGCTGAACATCATCTCTAACCTGGACTGTGTGAACGAGGTGATTGGCA
TCCGGCAGCTGTCCCAGTCCCTGCTCCCTGCCATTGTGGAGCTGGCTGAGGACGCCAAGTGGCGGGTGCG
GCTGGCCATCATTGAGTACATGCCCCTCCTGGCTGGACAGCTGGGAGTGGAGTTCTTTGATGAGAAACTT
AACTCCTTGTGCATGGCCTGGCTTGTGGATCATGTATATGCCATCCGCGAGGCAGCCACCAGCAACCTGA
AGAAGCTAGTGGAAAAGTTTGGGAAGGAGTGGGCCCATGCCACAATCATCCCCAAGGTCTTGGCCATGTC
CGGAGACCCCAACTACCTGCACCGCATGACTACGCTCTTCTGCATCAATGTGCTGTCTGAGGTCTGTGGG
CAGGACATCACCACCAAGCACATGCTACCCACGGTTCTGCGCATGGCTGGGGACCCGGTTGCCAATGTCC
GCTTCAATGTGGCCAAGTCTCTGCAGAAGATAGGGCCCATCCTGGACAACAGCACCTTGCAGAGTGAAGT
CAAGCCCATCCTAGAGAAGCTGACCCAGGACCAGGATGTGGACGTCAAATACTTTGCCCAGGAGGCTCTG
ACTGTTCTGTCTCTCGCC
